Addgene plasmid #213377: SSTR2-DuET
Purpose: The DuET construct encodes the named human GPCR engineered with a cleaved hemagglutinin signal peptide, a 5' FLAG and a 3' 1D4 epitope tag optimized for expression in mammalian cells and proteomics studies.
Depositing lab: Thomas Sakmar. Publication: Multiplexed selectivity screening of anti-GPCR antibodies. Dahl L, Kotliar IB, Bendes A, Dodig-Crnkovic T, Fromm S, Elofsson A, Uhlen M, Sakmar TP, Schwenk JM. Sci Adv. 2023 May 3;9(18):eadf9297. doi: 10.1126/sciadv.adf9297. Epub 2023 May 3. PubMed 37134173.
Backbone
  Vector backbone: pcDNA 3.1 (+)
  Vector type: Mammalian Expression
Growth in bacteria
  Bacterial resistance: Ampicillin, 100 μg/mL
  Growth temperature: 37°C
  Growth strain: DH5alpha
  Copy number: High Copy
Gene/Insert
  Gene/Insert name: SSTR2 (alt name: Somatostatin receptor 2)
  Species: H. sapiens (human)
  Entrez Gene: SSTR2 (a.k.a. SST2)
  Promoter: CMV, T7
  Tag / fusion protein: FLAG (N terminal on insert); 1D4 (C terminal on insert)
  Cloning method: Gibson Cloning
Terms and licenses: Academic/Nonprofit Terms; Industry Terms: Not Available to Industry
Depositor comments: Class: A, Family: Somatostatin. Ensembl ID: ENSG00000180616, Uniprot ID: P30874
How to cite: SSTR2-DuET was a gift from Thomas Sakmar (Addgene plasmid # 213377 ; http://n2t.net/addgene:213377 ; RRID:Addgene_213377)
