[The description below was written by a language model from this plasmid's Addgene catalogue record and pLannotate feature annotations shown in this document.]
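Description:
SSTR2-DuET is a mammalian expression plasmid built on the pcDNA 3.1 (+) backbone that encodes human somatostatin receptor 2 (SSTR2), a class A GPCR of the somatostatin family. It belongs to a set of dual-epitope-tagged ("DuET") receptor constructs. The receptor coding sequence, inserted by Gibson cloning, is preceded by a cleavable hemagglutinin signal peptide and an N-terminal FLAG tag and followed by a C-terminal 1D4 epitope. The signal peptide is intended to promote membrane insertion and is removed during processing, leaving FLAG exposed at the extracellular N-terminus, while 1D4 marks the intracellular tail. The two tags therefore allow independent capture and detection of the full-length receptor.

In the sequenced 6,647-nt record, the SSTR2 open reading frame spans the numbering origin on the reverse strand. It is driven by the CMV immediate-early enhancer and promoter, with a T7 promoter just upstream of the insert for in vitro transcription, and it is terminated by the bGH polyadenylation signal. The automated annotation detects only a short FLAG-like match (labelled as a 3xFLAG fragment) and does not call the signal peptide or 1D4 tag. The brief "HIV-1 LTR", lacI and ble fragment hits are probably incidental similarities in backbone sequence.

A separate SV40 promoter–neo–SV40 poly(A) cassette provides a neomycin-resistance marker, typically used for G418 selection of stable mammalian lines. Propagation in E. coli relies on a high-copy ColE1/pUC origin and ampicillin resistance, and an f1 origin is also present. The construct is optimised for expression in mammalian cells and for proteomics studies. The associated work used such receptors for multiplexed selectivity screening of anti-GPCR antibodies.
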