Features (pLannotate 1.2.2; 21 found; start..end, strand, type, name):
    475..495     -  CDS            3xFLAG (fragment): three tandem FLAG® epitope tags
    588..606     -  promoter       T7 promoter: promoter for bacteriophage T7 RNA polymerase
    622..655     -  LTR            5' LTR (truncated) (fragment): truncated 5' long terminal repeat (LTR) from HIV-1
    651..854     -  promoter       CMV promoter: human cytomegalovirus (CMV) immediate early promoter
    855..1234    -  enhancer       CMV enhancer: human cytomegalovirus immediate early enhancer
   1389..1441    +  misc_feature   bom (fragment): basis of mobility region from pBR322
   1500..1604    +  promoter       AmpR promoter: bla
   1605..2465    +  CDS            AmpR: β-lactamase; bla; confers resistance to ampicillin, carbenicillin, and related antibiotics
   2636..3224    +  rep_origin     ori: high-copy-number ColE1/pMB1/pBR322/pUC origin of replication
   3407..3499    +  CDS            lacI (fragment): lac repressor; lacI; The lac repressor binds to the lac operator to inhibit transcription in E. coli. This inhibition can be relieved by adding lactose or isopropyl-β-D-thiogalactopyranoside (IPTG).
   3512..3533    +  protein_bind   CAP binding site: CAP binding activates transcription in the presence of cAMP. E. coli catabolite activator protein
   3548..3578    +  promoter       lac promoter: promoter for the E. coli lac operon
   3586..3602    +  protein_bind   lac operator: The lac repressor binds to the lac operator to inhibit transcription in E. coli. This inhibition can be relieved by adding lactose or isopropyl-β-D-thiogalactopyranoside (IPTG). lac repressor encoded by lacI
   3675..3796    -  polyA_signal   SV40 poly(A) signal: SV40 polyadenylation signal
   3791..3949    -  CDS            ble (fragment): BLE_KLEPN - Experimental evidence at protein level: Swiss-Prot protein existence level 1. Binding protein with a strong affinity to the bleomycin family of antibiotics. Binds to CL990; an antimitotic-antibiotic compound. From Klebsiella pneumoniae.
   3973..4764    -  CDS            neo: KKA2_KLEPN - Also known as kan, nptII. Experimental evidence at protein level: Swiss-Prot protein existence level 1. Resistance to kanamycin, neomycin, paromomycin, ribostamycin, butirosin and gentamicin B. From Klebsiella pneumoniae.
   4831..5160    -  promoter       SV40 promoter: SV40 enhancer and early promoter
   5174..5602    -  rep_origin     f1 ori (sequence partly withheld): f1 bacteriophage origin of replication; arrow indicates direction of (+) strand synthesis
   5623..5644    -  promoter       SV40 promoter (fragment): SV40 enhancer and early promoter
   5648..5872    -  polyA_signal   bGH poly(A) signal: bovine growth hormone polyadenylation signal
   6003..462     -  CDS            SSTR2 (across the origin): SSR2_HUMAN - Experimental evidence at protein level: Swiss-Prot protein existence level 1. Receptor for somatostatin-14 and -28. This receptor is coupled via pertussis toxin sensitive G proteins to inhibition of adenylyl cyclase. In addition it stimulates phosphotyrosine phosphatase and PLC via pertussis toxin insensitive as well as sensitive G proteins. Inhibits calcium entry by suppressing voltage-dependent calcium channels. Acts as the functionally dominant somatostatin receptor in pancreatic alpha- and beta-cells where it mediates the inhibitory effect of somatostatin-14 on hormone secreti
>Addgene plasmid #213377 | SSTR2-DuET | addgene full sequence | sequence record 430733 | Addgene NGS Result
CCGCCACTTGGCTGACTTTATCGGGTGGACGACGGCAAGATAGCGGTCAATACTCATAACAGTCAAACAG
AAAATTGAAGTGAACTGGTTAATTCCGTCTACAGTCATTACGACCCTACATATAGCTTTTCCGAAAGGCC
AGTGAACGAGTGCCACCTGCATCGCCAGGAAAGGCAGTCCCAGCATAAACAGTTCATCCGCGATGGCCAG
ATTGAGGATGTAAATGTTGGTAATAGTTTTCATCTTTGCATACCGCAGGATGACGTAAATGACGAGGGTA
TTTCCGCACAATCCGATGATGCACACCACAAAGTAAATGAAAGTCAAAACGGCATTGCTAGTCAGGTCAT
AATATGGTTCGGTCTGATTGCTCGTGTTCGTTGACACGACTGAACCATTCAAATCGAAAGGTATGCTCAG
CCAGGTGTGGGAACCGTTCAGAGGCTCATCGGCCATGTCCATATCGATGCTGGCGTCATCATCGTCCTTG
TAGTCGGCGAATACCAGGCAGAAGATGTAGCTCAGGGCGATGATCGTCTTCATGGTGGCGCTAAGCTTAA
GTTTAAACGCTAGCCAGCTTGGGTCTCCCTATAGTGAGTCGTATTAATTTCGATAAGCCAGTAAGCAGTG
GGTTCTCTAGTTAGCCAGAGAGCTCTGCTTATATAGACCTCCCACCGTACACGCCTACCGCCCATTTGCG
TCAATGGGGCGGAGTTGTTACGACATTTTGGAAAGTCCCGTTGATTTTGGTGCCAAAACAAACTCCCATT
GACGTCAATGGGGTGGAGACTTGGAAATCCCCGTGAGTCAAACCGCTATCCACGCCCATTGATGTACTGC
CAAAACCGCATCACCATGGTAATAGCGATGACTAATACGTAGATGTACTGCCAAGTAGGAAAGTCCCATA
AGGTCATGTACTGGGCATAATGCCAGGCGGGCCATTTACCGTCATTGACGTCAATAGGGGGCGTACTTGG
CATATGATACACTTGATGTACTGCCAAGTGGGCAGTTTACCGTAAATACTCCACCCATTGACGTCAATGG
AAAGTCCCTATTGGCGTTACTATGGGAACATACGTCATTATTGACGTCAATGGGCGGGGGTCGTTGGGCG
GTCAGCCAGGCGGGCCATTTACCGTAAGTTATGTAACGCGGAACTCCATATATGGGCTATGAACTAATGA
CCCCGTAATTGATTACTATTAATAACTAGTCAATAATCAATGTCAACGCGTATATCTGGCCCGTACATCG
CGAAGCAGCGCAAAACGCCTAACCCTAAGCAGATTCTTCATGCAAATGTCGGTCAAGCCTTGCCTTGTTG
TAGCTTAAATTTTGCTCGCGCACTACTCAGCGACCTCCAACACACAAGCAGGGAGCAGATACTGGCTTAA
CTATGCGGCATCAGAGCAGATTGTACTGAGAGTGCACCATAGGGGATCGGGAGATCTCCCGATCCGTCGA
CGTCAGGTGGCACTTTTCGGGGAAATGTGCGCGGAACCCCTATTTGTTTATTTTTCTAAATACATTCAAA
TATGTATCCGCTCATGAGACAATAACCCTGATAAATGCTTCAATAATATTGAAAAAGGAAGAGTATGAGT
ATTCAACATTTCCGTGTCGCCCTTATTCCCTTTTTTGCGGCATTTTGCCTTCCTGTTTTTGCTCACCCAG
AAACGCTGGTGAAAGTAAAAGATGCTGAAGATCAGTTGGGTGCACGAGTGGGTTACATCGAACTGGATCT
CAACAGCGGTAAGATCCTTGAGAGTTTTCGCCCCGAAGAACGTTTTCCAATGATGAGCACTTTTAAAGTT
CTGCTATGTGGCGCGGTATTATCCCGTATTGACGCCGGGCAAGAGCAACTCGGTCGCCGCATACACTATT
CTCAGAATGACTTGGTTGAGTACTCACCAGTCACAGAAAAGCATCTTACGGATGGCATGACAGTAAGAGA
ATTATGCAGTGCTGCCATAACCATGAGTGATAACACTGCGGCCAACTTACTTCTGACAACGATCGGAGGA
CCGAAGGAGCTAACCGCTTTTTTGCACAACATGGGGGATCATGTAACTCGCCTTGATCGTTGGGAACCGG
AGCTGAATGAAGCCATACCAAACGACGAGCGTGACACCACGATGCCTGTAGCAATGGCAACAACGTTGCG
CAAACTATTAACTGGCGAACTACTTACTCTAGCTTCCCGGCAACAATTAATAGACTGGATGGAGGCGGAT
AAAGTTGCAGGACCACTTCTGCGCTCGGCCCTTCCGGCTGGCTGGTTTATTGCTGATAAATCTGGAGCCG
GTGAGCGTGGGTCTCGCGGTATCATTGCAGCACTGGGGCCAGATGGTAAGCCCTCCCGTATCGTAGTTAT
CTACACGACGGGGAGTCAGGCAACTATGGATGAACGAAATAGACAGATCGCTGAGATAGGTGCCTCACTG
ATTAAGCATTGGTAACTGTCAGACCAAGTTTACTCATATATACTTTAGATTGATTTAAAACTTCATTTTT
AATTTAAAAGGATCTAGGTGAAGATCCTTTTTGATAATCTCATGACCAAAATCCCTTAACGTGAGTTTTC
GTTCCACTGAGCGTCAGACCCCGTAGAAAAGATCAAAGGATCTTCTTGAGATCCTTTTTTTCTGCGCGTA
ATCTGCTGCTTGCAAACAAAAAAACCACCGCTACCAGCGGTGGTTTGTTTGCCGGATCAAGAGCTACCAA
CTCTTTTTCCGAAGGTAACTGGCTTCAGCAGAGCGCAGATACCAAATACCGTTCTTCTAGTGTAGCCGTA
GTTAGGCCACCACTTCAAGAACTCTGTAGCACCGCCTACATACCTCGCTCTGCTAATCCTGTTACCAGTG
GCTGCTGCCAGTGGCGATAAGTCGTGTCTTACCGGGTTGGACTCAAGACGATAGTTACCGGATAAGGCGC
AGCGGTCGGGCTGAACGGGGGGTTCGTGCACACAGCCCAGCTTGGAGCGAACGACCTACACCGAACTGAG
ATACCTACAGCGTGAGCTATGAGAAAGCGCCACGCTTCCCGAAGGGAGAAAGGCGGACAGGTATCCGGTA
AGCGGCAGGGTCGGAACAGGAGAGCGCACGAGGGAGCTTCCAGGGGGAAACGCCTGGTATCTTTATAGTC
CTGTCGGGTTTCGCCACCTCTGACTTGAGCGTCGATTTTTGTGATGCTCGTCAGGGGGGCGGAGCCTATG
GAAAAACGCCAGCAACGCGGCCTTTTTACGGTTCCTGGCCTTTTGCTGGCCTTTTGCTCACATGTTCTTT
CCTGCGTTATCCCCTGATTCTGTGGATAACCGTATTACCGCCTTTGAGTGAGCTGATACCGCTCGCCGCA
GCCGAACGACCGAGCGCAGCGAGTCAGTGAGCGAGGAAGCGGAAGAGCGCCCAATACGCAAACCGCCTCT
CCCCGCGCGTTGGCCGATTCATTAATGCAGCTGGCACGACAGGTTTCCCGACTGGAAAGCGGGCAGTGAG
CGCAACGCAATTAATGTGAGTTAGCTCACTCATTAGGCACCCCAGGCTTTACACTTTATGCTTCCGGCTC
GTATGTTGTGTGGAATTGTGAGCGGATAACAATTTCACACAGGAAACAGCTATGACCATGATTACGCCAA
GCTCTAGCTAGAGGTCGACGGTATACAGACATGATAAGATACATTGATGAGTTTGGACAAACCACAACTA
GAATGCAGTGAAAAAAATGCTTTATTTGTGAAATTTGTGATGCTATTGCTTTATTTGTAACCATTATAAG
CTGCAATAAACAAGTTGGGGTGGGCGAAGAACTCCAGCATGAGATCCCCGCGCTGGAGGATCATCCAGCC
GGCGTCCCGGAAAACGATTCCGAAGCCCAACCTTTCATAGAAGGCGGCGGTGGAATCGAAATCTCGTGAT
GGCAGGTTGGGCGTCGCTTGGTCGGTCATTTCGAACCCCAGAGTCCCGCTCAGAAGAACTCGTCAAGAAG
GCGATAGAAGGCGATGCGCTGCGAATCGGGAGCGGCGATACCGTAAAGCACGAGGAAGCGGTCAGCCCAT
TCGCCGCCAAGCTCTTCAGCAATATCACGGGTAGCCAACGCTATGTCCTGATAGCGGTCCGCCACACCCA
GCCGGCCACAGTCGATGAATCCAGAAAAGCGGCCATTTTCCACCATGATATTCGGCAAGCAGGCATCGCC
ATGGGTCACGACGAGATCCTCGCCGTCGGGCATGCGCGCCTTGAGCCTGGCGAACAGTTCGGCTGGCGCG
AGCCCCTGATGCTCTTCGTCCAGATCATCCTGATCGACAAGACCGGCTTCCATCCGAGTACGTGCTCGCT
CGATGCGATGTTTCGCTTGGTGGTCGAATGGGCAGGTAGCCGGATCAAGCGTATGCAGCCGCCGCATTGC
ATCAGCCATGATGGATACTTTCTCGGCAGGAGCAAGGTGAGATGACAGGAGATCCTGCCCCGGCACTTCG
CCCAATAGCAGCCAGTCCCTTCCCGCTTCAGTGACAACGTCGAGCACAGCTGCGCAAGGAACGCCCGTCG
TGGCCAGCCACGATAGCCGCGCTGCCTCGTCCTGCAGTTCATTCAGGGCACCGGACAGGTCGGTCTTGAC
AAAAAGAACCGGGCGCCCCTGCGCTGACAGCCGGAACACGGCGGCATCAGAGCAGCCGATTGTCTGTTGT
GCCCAGTCATAGCCGAATAGCCTCTCCACCCAAGCGGCCGGAGAACCTGCGTGCAATCCATCTTGTTCAA
TCATGCGAAACGATCCTCATCCTGTCTCTTGATCAGATCCGAAAATGGATATACAAGCTCCCGGGAGCTT
TTTGCAAAAGCCTAGGCCTCCAAAAAAGCCTCCTCACTACTTCTGGAATAGCTCAGAGGCAGAGGCGGCC
TCGGCCTCTGCATAAATAAAAAAAATTAGTCAGCCATGGGGCGGAGAATGGGCGGAACTGGGCGGAGTTA
GGGGCGGGATGGGCGGAGTTAGGGGCGGGACTATGGTTGCTGACTAATTGAGATGCATGCTTTGCATACT
TCTGCCTGCTGGGGAGCCTGGGGACTTTCCACACCTGGTTGCTGACTAATTGAGATGCATGCTTTGCATA
CTTCTGCCTGCTGGGGAGCCTGGGGACTTTCCACACCCTAACTGACACACATTCCACAGAATTAATTCGC
GTTAAATTTTTGTTAAATCAGCTCATTTTTTAACCAATAGGCCGAAATCGGCAAAATCCCTTATAAATCA
AAAGAATAGACCGAGATAGGGT
[37 nt withheld, positions 5273-5309]
AAAGAACGTGGACTCCAACGTCAAAGG
[49 nt withheld, positions 5337-5385]
T
[91 nt withheld, positions 5387-5477]
G
[124 nt withheld, positions 5479-5602]
GGGGATACCCCCTAGAGCCCCAGCTGGTTCTTTCCGCCTCAGAAGCCATAGAGCCCACCGCATCCCCAGC
ATGCCTGCTATTGTCTTCCCAATCCTCCCCCTTGCTGTCCTGCCCCACCCCACCCCCCAGAATAGAATGA
CACCTACTCAGACAATGCGATGCAATTTCCTCATTTTATTAGGAAAGGACAGTGGGAGTGGCACCTTCCA
GGGTCAAGGAAGGCACGGGGGAGGGGCAAACAACAGATGGCTGGCAACTAGAAGGCACAGTCGAGGCTGA
TCAGCGGGTTTAAACGGGCCCTCTAGACTCGAGTTAGGCAGGGGCCACCTGAGAAGTCTCGGTCTTAGAC
ACGGTGGTGCTGGCCTCATCGAATTCACCGGTGCGTCCACCGGTATCGATGATGGAGGTCTGCAGGTCCC
CATTGAGGAGGGTCCGTTGGGTCTCGGTGGTCTCATTAAGTCTACTTTTGTCCTGCTTACTGTCGGATCT
CTCGCCGTCATCAGTTCCACTCACCTTAACCAGGCACAAAACGTTTTGAAAGCTTTTCTTGAAGTTGTCG
CTAAGAAAGGCGTACAGAATGGGATTGGCGCAACTGTTGGCGTAGGTCAGAACGACCACGAAATCAAACA
TACCTTTAAGTGCAGGGGTTGGGCTTATGGCCATAGAAACTGAACTGACATTGAAAATGTAGAACGGCAA
CCAACAAAAAATAAATACAGCCACCACGATAGACACCATTCTGGTCACTTTTTTTTCAGACTTCTTTCGT
TTTGAACTTCCCACCCGTATCCCGCTGCTTTTTACCTTAATAATTATAAACAGGTAACACAGACATATAA
TTGTGAGTGGTACCAGGAAGCCGAGAATGAATGTATAGATAATGAACCCCGTGTACCATGCTCCACTCTC
GCCGGGCCAATTGATTGTGCAACTAGATCGGCCCCATTGATTTGACCTAAGGCCTGCATAGATCATAATT
GGCAGGATAACCAGCAGGCTAACCCCCCACACAGCCATTGTGATCATTTTAGCGGTTCTTGGTCT
